Addgene plasmid #18689: pRS416 Gal-RNQ1 153-405-YFP
Depositing lab: Susan Lindquist. Depositing organization: Whitehead Institute for Biomedical Research. Publication: Chaperone-dependent amyloid assembly protects cells from prion toxicity. Douglas PM, Treusch S, Ren HY, Halfmann R, Duennwald ML, Lindquist S, Cyr DM. Proc Natl Acad Sci U S A. 2008 May 20. 105(20):7206-11. 10.1073/pnas.0802593105 PubMed 18480252.
Backbone
  Vector backbone: pRS416 Gal
  Backbone size w/o insert (bp): 6267
  Vector type: Yeast Expression
  Selectable markers: URA3
Growth in bacteria
  Bacterial resistance: Ampicillin, 100 μg/mL
  Growth temperature: 37°C
  Growth strain: DH5alpha
  Copy number: Low Copy
Gene/Insert
  Gene/Insert name: Rnq1 153-405 (alt names: Rnq1 PD; Rnq1 Prion Domain)
  Species: S. cerevisiae (budding yeast)
  Insert size (bp): 766
  Mutation: Prion domain of Rnq1
  GenBank ID: DQ332387
  Tag / fusion protein: YFP (C terminal on backbone)
  Cloning method: Restriction Enzyme; 5′ cloning site Xba1 (not destroyed); 3′ cloning site BamH1 (not destroyed)
  Sequencing primers: 5′ From Gal Promoter GTTAATATACCTCTATACTTTAACGTCAAGGAGA
Terms and licenses: Academic/Nonprofit Terms; Industry Terms: Not Available to Industry
How to cite: pRS416 Gal-RNQ1 153-405-YFP was a gift from Susan Lindquist (Addgene plasmid # 18689 ; http://n2t.net/addgene:18689 ; RRID:Addgene_18689)
