[The description below was written by a language model from this plasmid's Addgene catalogue record.]
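Description:
pRS416 Gal-RNQ1 153-405-YFP is a yeast expression plasmid built on a galactose-inducible derivative of pRS416, a shuttle vector of the pRS series. The backbone (about 6.3 kb without insert) carries the URA3 marker for selection in uracil-auxotrophic Saccharomyces cerevisiae strains and an ampicillin resistance gene for selection in E. coli, where the record lists it as low copy. pRS416-type vectors are generally centromeric (CEN/ARS) plasmids maintained at low copy in yeast, although no feature table is provided here to confirm the individual backbone elements.

The payload is a roughly 770 bp fragment of the S. cerevisiae RNQ1 gene encoding residues 153–405, the prion-forming domain of Rnq1, the protein that underlies the [RNQ+]/[PIN+] prion state. The fragment was inserted between XbaI and BamHI sites, both retained, and is fused in frame to a YFP coding sequence supplied by the backbone, giving a C-terminally tagged Rnq1 prion domain-YFP protein. Expression is driven by a Gal promoter, as indicated by the vector name and sequencing primer annotation. This allows transcription to be switched on with galactose and kept off in glucose, which is useful for proteins whose overexpression may be harmful.

The fluorescent fusion lets the aggregation state and localisation of the prion domain be followed in living cells, for instance distinguishing diffuse signal from foci. The associated publication concerns chaperone-dependent amyloid assembly and protection from prion toxicity, which suggests that the construct was used to examine how the isolated prion domain behaves on induced overexpression in yeast.
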