>Addgene plasmid #18689 | pRS416 Gal-RNQ1 153-405-YFP | addgene partial sequence | sequence record 24547 | GAL1 5'-AATATACCTCTATACTTTAACGTC-3'
GACCCGGATTCTAGAATGCAAGGTCAGGGACAAGGTCAAGGTCAAGGACAAGGTCAAGGACAAGGTCAAG
GTCAAGGTTCTTTTACTGCTTTGGCGTCTTTGGCTTCATCTTTCATGAATTCCAACAACAATAATCAGCA
AGGTCAAAATCAAAGCTCCGGTGGTTCCTCCTTTGGAGCACTGGCTTCTATGGCAAGCTCTTTTATGCAT
TCCAATAATAATCAGAACTCCAACAATAGTCAACAGGGCTATAACCAATCCTATCAAAACGGTAACCAAA
ATAGTCAAGGTTACAATAATCAACAGTACCAAGGTGGCAACGGTGGTTACCAACAACAACAGGGACAATC
TGGTGGTGCTTTTTCCTCATTGGCCTCCATGGCTCAATCTTACTTAGGTGGTGGACAAACTCAATCCAAC
CAACAGCAATACAATCAACAAGGCCAAAACAACCAGCAGCAATACCAGCAACAAGGCCAAAACTATCAGC
ATCAACAACAGGGTCAGCAGCAGCAACAAGGCCACTCCAGTTCATTCTCAGCTTTGGCTTCCATGGCAAG
TTCCTACCTGGGCAATAACTCCAATTCAAATTCGAGTTATGGGGGCCAGCAACAGGNTATGAGNGGTGGT
ANACCGCAACAGANTGNNCAAACAGCAATCCATTGAGTACGGAAAACCGCNAATACGGCGGAAACCAGAA
CTCCNATGGACAGCACGAATCCTTCAATTTTTNNGGCANTTTTCTCAACAAACAATAACGGCAACCAGAC
CGCTACGGATCCNGGTACGGTAGAAAATGAGTAAGGAGAGACTTTCCTGGAGTGC
